Addgene plasmid #44640: pFA6a-link-tdTomato-SpHis5
Purpose: Yeast tagging vector to create gene fusion with tdTomato with SpHis5 selection
Depositing lab: Kurt Thorn. Depositing organization: Harvard University.
Backbone
  Vector backbone: pFA6a-link
  Vector type: Yeast Expression
  Selectable markers: HIS3
Growth in bacteria
  Bacterial resistance: Ampicillin, 100 μg/mL
  Growth temperature: 37°C
  Growth strain: DH5alpha
  Copy number: Unknown
Gene/Insert
  Gene/Insert name: tdTomato (alt name: tandem dimer tomato)
  Insert size (bp): 1431
Resource information
  A portion of this plasmid was derived from a plasmid made by: tdTomato is covered by an MTA from Roger Tsien's lab: http://www.tsienlab.ucsd.edu/Samples.htm
Terms and licenses: Academic/Nonprofit Terms; Industry Terms: Not Available to Industry
Depositor comments: This vector is derived from the sequences published in “Optimized cassettes for fluorescent protein tagging in Saccharomyces cerevisiae.” Sheff MA, Thorn KS. Yeast. 2004 Jun;21(8):661-70.
How to cite: pFA6a-link-tdTomato-SpHis5 was a gift from Kurt Thorn (Addgene plasmid # 44640 ; http://n2t.net/addgene:44640 ; RRID:Addgene_44640)
