[The description below was written by a language model from this plasmid's Addgene catalogue record and the feature table of its GenBank file.]
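Description:
pFA6a-link-tdTomato-SpHis5 is a 5.4 kb yeast tagging plasmid built on the pFA6a-link backbone. It serves as a template from which a fluorescent-protein-plus-marker cassette is taken for fusing tdTomato to a yeast gene, rather than as a self-replicating yeast expression vector. The feature table shows no yeast origin or centromere. In bacteria it is propagated through a high-copy ColE1/pUC-type origin and selected with ampicillin via the bla (AmpR) gene and its promoter.

The payload begins with a 1431 bp tdTomato coding sequence, the tandem-dimer (pseudo-monomeric) red fluorescent derivative of DsRed, annotated here as mammalian codon-optimized. No promoter suited to yeast expression lies upstream of it, which fits its role as a tag: once joined in frame to a target open reading frame, expression would come from that gene's own promoter. The "link" in the backbone name suggests a linker preceding the fluorescent protein, though no linker is annotated separately. Because the map is circular, the tdTomato CDS runs directly into the S. cerevisiae ADH1 terminator, which ends transcription of the fusion.

Next comes the HIS3MX6 marker module, in which the Schizosaccharomyces pombe his5 gene (imidazoleglycerol-phosphate dehydratase, the functional counterpart of S. cerevisiae HIS3) is driven by the Ashbya gossypii TEF promoter and closed by the TEF terminator. It allows selection by histidine prototrophy in his3 strains. SP6 and T7 promoters flank the cassette, and several standard sequencing primer sites are annotated. The plasmid derives from a published set of optimized fluorescent-protein tagging cassettes for S. cerevisiae, and tdTomato is subject to a separate material transfer agreement.
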