LOCUS       Exported 5452 bp ds-DNA circular SYN 12-MAY-2021
DEFINITION  Yeast tagging vector to create gene fusion with tdTomato with SpHis5
            selection.
ACCESSION   .
VERSION     .
KEYWORDS    pFA6a-link-tdTomato-SpHis5
SOURCE      synthetic DNA construct
  ORGANISM  synthetic DNA construct
REFERENCE   1 (bases 1 to 5452)
  TITLE     Yeast tagging plasmids.
REFERENCE   2 (bases 1 to 5452)
  AUTHORS   .
  TITLE     Direct Submission
  JOURNAL   Exported May 12, 2021 from SnapGene Server 1.1.58
            http://www.snapgene.com
FEATURES             Location/Qualifiers
     source          1..5452
                     /organism="synthetic DNA construct"
                     /mol_type="other DNA"
     terminator      19..206
                     /gene="S. cerevisiae ADH1"
                     /label=ADH1 terminator
                     /note="transcription terminator for the S. cerevisiae
                     alcohol dehydrogenase 1 (ADH1) gene"
     primer_bind     complement(74..98)
                     /label=pHybLex-R
                     /note="ADH terminator, reverse primer"
     gene            281..1481
                     /label=HIS3MX6
                     /note="yeast selectable marker encoding the S. pombe his5
                     gene, which corresponds to S. cerevisiae HIS3"
     promoter        281..624
                     /label=TEF promoter
                     /note="Ashbya gossypii TEF promoter"
     CDS             625..1278
                     /codon_start=1
                     /gene="Schizosaccharomyces pombe his5"
                     /product="imidazoleglycerol-phosphate dehydratase, required
                     for histidine biosynthesis"
                     /label=S. pombe his5
                     /note="yeast auxotrophic marker; corresponds to S.
                     cerevisiae HIS3"
                     /translation="MGRRAFVERNTNETKISVAIALDKAPLPEESNFIDELITSKHANQ
                     KGEQVIQVDTGIGFLDHMYHALAKHAGWSLRLYSRGDLIIDDHHTAEDTAIALGIAFKQ
                     AMGNFAGVKRFGHAYCPLDEALSRSVVDLSGRPYAVIDLGLKREKVGELSCEMIPHLLY
                     SFSVAAGITLHVTCLYGSNDHHRAESAFKSLAVAMRAATSLTGSSEVPSTKGVL"
     terminator      1284..1481
                     /label=TEF terminator
                     /note="Ashbya gossypii TEF terminator"
     primer_bind     complement(1585..1604)
                     /label=T7
                     /note="T7 promoter, forward primer"
     promoter        complement(1586..1604)
                     /label=T7 promoter
                     /note="promoter for bacteriophage T7 RNA polymerase"
     primer_bind     complement(1691..1708)
                     /label=L4440
                     /note="L4440 vector, forward primer"
     rep_origin      complement(1862..2450)
                     /direction=LEFT
                     /label=ori
                     /note="high-copy-number ColE1/pMB1/pBR322/pUC origin of
                     replication"
     primer_bind     complement(1942..1961)
                     /label=pBR322ori-F
                     /note="pBR322 origin, forward primer"
     CDS             complement(2621..3481)
                     /codon_start=1
                     /gene="bla"
                     /product="beta-lactamase"
                     /label=AmpR
                     /note="confers resistance to ampicillin, carbenicillin, and
                     related antibiotics"
                     /translation="MSIQHFRVALIPFFAAFCLPVFAHPETLVKVKDAEDQLGARVGYI
                     ELDLNSGKILESFRPEERFPMMSTFKVLLCGAVLSRIDAGQEQLGRRIHYSQNDLVEYS
                     PVTEKHLTDGMTVRELCSAAITMSDNTAANLLLTTIGGPKELTAFLHNMGDHVTRLDRW
                     EPELNEAIPNDERDTTMPVAMATTLRKLLTGELLTLASRQQLIDWMEADKVAGPLLRSA
                     LPAGWFIADKSGAGERGSRGIIAALGPDGKPSRIVVIYTTGSQATMDERNRQIAEIGAS
                     LIKHW"
     primer_bind     3244..3263
                     /label=Amp-R
                     /note="Ampicillin resistance gene, reverse primer"
     promoter        complement(3482..3586)
                     /gene="bla"
                     /label=AmpR promoter
     primer_bind     3654..3672
                     /label=pBRforEco
                     /note="pBR322 vectors, upsteam of EcoRI site, forward
                     primer"
     primer_bind     complement(3710..3732)
                     /label=pGEX 3'
                     /note="pGEX vectors, reverse primer"
     primer_bind     3832..3851
                     /label=pRS-marker
                     /note="pRS vectors, use to sequence yeast selectable
                     marker"
     promoter        3932..3950
                     /label=SP6 promoter
                     /note="promoter for bacteriophage SP6 RNA polymerase"
     primer_bind     3932..3949
                     /label=SP6
                     /note="SP6 promoter, forward primer"
     CDS             4020..5450
                     /codon_start=1
                     /product="tandem dimeric (pseudo-monomeric) derivative of
                     DsRed (Shaner et al., 2004)"
                     /label=tdTomato
                     /note="mammalian codon-optimized"
                     /translation="MVSKGEEVIKEFMRFKVRMEGSMNGHEFEIEGEGEGRPYEGTQTA
                     KLKVTKGGPLPFAWDILSPQFMYGSKAYVKHPADIPDYKKLSFPEGFKWERVMNFEDGG
                     LVTVTQDSSLQDGTLIYKVKMRGTNFPPDGPVMQKKTMGWEASTERLYPRDGVLKGEIH
                     QALKLKDGGHYLVEFKTIYMAKKPVQLPGYYYVDTKLDITSHNEDYTIVEQYERSEGRH
                     HLFLGHGTGSTGSGSSGTASSEDNNMAVIKEFMRFKVRMEGSMNGHEFEIEGEGEGRPY
                     EGTQTAKLKVTKGGPLPFAWDILSPQFMYGSKAYVKHPADIPDYKKLSFPEGFKWERVM
                     NFEDGGLVTVTQDSSLQDGTLIYKVKMRGTNFPPDGPVMQKKTMGWEASTERLYPRDGV
                     LKGEIHQALKLKDGGHYLVEFKTIYMAKKPVQLPGYYYVDTKLDITSHNEDYTIVEQYE
                     RSEGRHHLFLYGMDELYK"
ORIGIN
        1 cgcgccactt ctaaataagc gaatttctta tgatttatga tttttattat taaataagtt
       61 ataaaaaaaa taagtgtata caaattttaa agtgactctt aggttttaaa acgaaaattc
      121 ttattcttga gtaactcttt cctgtaggtc aggttgcttt ctcaggtata gtatgaggtc
      181 gctcttattg accacacctc taccggcaga tccgctaggg ataacagggt aatatagatc
      241 tgtttagctt gcctcgtccc cgccgggtca cccggccagc gacatggagg cccagaatac
      301 cctccttgac agtcttgacg tgcgcagctc aggggcatga tgtgactgtc gcccgtacat
      361 ttagcccata catccccatg tataatcatt tgcatccata cattttgatg gccgcacggc
      421 gcgaagcaaa aattacggct cctcgctgca gacctgcgag cagggaaacg ctcccctcac
      481 agacgcgttg aattgtcccc acgccgcgcc cctgtagaga aatataaaag gttaggattt
      541 gccactgagg ttcttctttc atatacttcc ttttaaaatc ttgctaggat acagttctca
      601 catcacatcc gaacataaac aaccatgggt aggagggctt ttgtagaaag aaatacgaac
      661 gaaacgaaaa tcagcgttgc catcgctttg gacaaagctc ccttacctga agagtcgaat
      721 tttattgatg aacttataac ttccaagcat gcaaaccaaa agggagaaca agtaatccaa
      781 gtagacacgg gaattggatt cttggatcac atgtatcatg cactggctaa acatgcaggc
      841 tggagcttac gactttactc aagaggtgat ttaatcatcg atgatcatca cactgcagaa
      901 gatactgcta ttgcacttgg tattgcattc aagcaggcta tgggtaactt tgccggcgtt
      961 aaaagatttg gacatgctta ttgtccactt gacgaagctc tttctagaag cgtagttgac
     1021 ttgtcgggac ggccctatgc tgttatcgat ttgggattaa agcgtgaaaa ggttggggaa
     1081 ttgtcctgtg aaatgatccc tcacttacta tattcctttt cggtagcagc tggaattact
     1141 ttgcatgtta cctgcttata tggtagtaat gaccatcatc gtgctgaaag cgcttttaaa
     1201 tctctggctg ttgccatgcg cgcggctact agtcttactg gaagttctga agtcccaagc
     1261 acgaagggag tgttgtaaag agtactgaca ataaaaagat tcttgttttc aagaacttgt
     1321 catttgtata gtttttttat attgtagttg ttctatttta atcaaatgtt agcgtgattt
     1381 atattttttt tcgcctcgac atcatctgcc cagatgcgaa gttaagtgcg cagaaagtaa
     1441 tatcatgcgt caatcgtatg tgaatgctgg tcgctatact gctgtcgatt cgatactaac
     1501 gccgccatcc agtttaaacg agctcgaatt catcgatgat atcagatcca ctagtggcct
     1561 atgcggccgc ggatctgccg gtctccctat agtgagtcgt attaatttcg ataagccagg
     1621 ttaacctgca ttaatgaatc ggccaacgcg cggggagagg cggtttgcgt attgggcgct
     1681 cttccgcttc ctcgctcact gactcgctgc gctcggtcgt tcggctgcgg cgagcggtat
     1741 cagctcactc aaaggcggta atacggttat ccacagaatc aggggataac gcaggaaaga
     1801 acatgtgagc aaaaggccag caaaaggcca ggaaccgtaa aaaggccgcg ttgctggcgt
     1861 ttttccatag gctccgcccc cctgacgagc atcacaaaaa tcgacgctca agtcagaggt
     1921 ggcgaaaccc gacaggacta taaagatacc aggcgtttcc ccctggaagc tccctcgtgc
     1981 gctctcctgt tccgaccctg ccgcttaccg gatacctgtc cgcctttctc ccttcgggaa
     2041 gcgtggcgct ttctcaatgc tcacgctgta ggtatctcag ttcggtgtag gtcgttcgct
     2101 ccaagctggg ctgtgtgcac gaaccccccg ttcagcccga ccgctgcgcc ttatccggta
     2161 actatcgtct tgagtccaac ccggtaagac acgacttatc gccactggca gcagccactg
     2221 gtaacaggat tagcagagcg aggtatgtag gcggtgctac agagttcttg aagtggtggc
     2281 ctaactacgg ctacactaga aggacagtat ttggtatctg cgctctgctg aagccagtta
     2341 ccttcggaaa aagagttggt agctcttgat ccggcaaaca aaccaccgct ggtagcggtg
     2401 gtttttttgt ttgcaagcag cagattacgc gcagaaaaaa aggatctcaa gaagatcctt
     2461 tgatcttttc tacggggtct gacgctcagt ggaacgaaaa ctcacgttaa gggattttgg
     2521 tcatgagatt atcaaaaagg atcttcacct agatcctttt aaattaaaaa tgaagtttta
     2581 aatcaatcta aagtatatat gagtaaactt ggtctgacag ttaccaatgc ttaatcagtg
     2641 aggcacctat ctcagcgatc tgtctatttc gttcatccat agttgcctga ctccccgtcg
     2701 tgtagataac tacgatacgg gagggcttac catctggccc cagtgctgca atgataccgc
     2761 gagacccacg ctcaccggct ccagatttat cagcaataaa ccagccagcc ggaagggccg
     2821 agcgcagaag tggtcctgca actttatccg cctccatcca gtctattaat tgttgccggg
     2881 aagctagagt aagtagttcg ccagttaata gtttgcgcaa cgttgttgcc attgctacag
     2941 gcatcgtggt gtcacgctcg tcgtttggta tggcttcatt cagctccggt tcccaacgat
     3001 caaggcgagt tacatgatcc cccatgttgt gcaaaaaagc ggttagctcc ttcggtcctc
     3061 cgatcgttgt cagaagtaag ttggccgcag tgttatcact catggttatg gcagcactgc
     3121 ataattctct tactgtcatg ccatccgtaa gatgcttttc tgtgactggt gagtactcaa
     3181 ccaagtcatt ctgagaatag tgtatgcggc gaccgagttg ctcttgcccg gcgtcaatac
     3241 gggataatac cgcgccacat agcagaactt taaaagtgct catcattgga aaacgttctt
     3301 cggggcgaaa actctcaagg atcttaccgc tgttgagatc cagttcgatg taacccactc
     3361 gtgcacccaa ctgatcttca gcatctttta ctttcaccag cgtttctggg tgagcaaaaa
     3421 caggaaggca aaatgccgca aaaaagggaa taagggcgac acggaaatgt tgaatactca
     3481 tactcttcct ttttcaatat tattgaagca tttatcaggg ttattgtctc atgagcggat
     3541 acatatttga atgtatttag aaaaataaac aaataggggt tccgcgcaca tttccccgaa
     3601 aagtgccacc tgacgtctaa gaaaccatta ttatcatgac attaacctat aaaaataggc
     3661 gtatcacgag gccctttcgt ctcgcgcgtt tcggtgatga cggtgaaaac ctctgacaca
     3721 tgcagctccc ggagacggtc acagcttgtc tgtaagcgga tgccgggagc agacaagccc
     3781 gtcagggcgc gtcagcgggt gttggcgggt gtcggggctg gcttaactat gcggcatcag
     3841 agcagattgt actgagagtg caccatatgg acatattgtc gttagaacgc ggctacaatt
     3901 aatacataac cttatgtatc atacacatac gatttaggtg acactataga acgcggccgc
     3961 cagctgaagc ttcgtacgct gcaggtcgac ggatcggtga cggtgctggt ttaattaaca
     4021 tggtgagcaa gggcgaggag gtcatcaaag agttcatgcg cttcaaggtg cgcatggagg
     4081 gctccatgaa cggccacgag ttcgagatcg agggcgaggg cgagggccgc ccctacgagg
     4141 gcacccagac cgccaagctg aaggtgacca agggcggccc cctgcccttc gcctgggaca
     4201 tcctgtcccc ccagttcatg tacggctcca aggcgtacgt gaagcacccc gccgacatcc
     4261 ccgattacaa gaagctgtcc ttccccgagg gcttcaagtg ggagcgcgtg atgaacttcg
     4321 aggacggcgg tctggtgacc gtgacccagg actcctccct gcaggacggc acgctgatct
     4381 acaaggtgaa gatgcgcggc accaacttcc cccccgacgg ccccgtaatg cagaagaaga
     4441 ccatgggctg ggaggcctcc accgagcgcc tgtacccccg cgacggcgtg ctgaagggcg
     4501 agatccacca ggccctgaag ctgaaggacg gcggccacta cctggtggag ttcaagacca
     4561 tctacatggc caagaagccc gtgcaactgc ccggctacta ctacgtggac accaagctgg
     4621 acatcacctc ccacaacgag gactacacca tcgtggaaca gtacgagcgc tccgagggcc
     4681 gccaccacct gttcctgggg catggcaccg gcagcaccgg cagcggcagc tccggcaccg
     4741 cctcctccga ggacaacaac atggccgtca tcaaagagtt catgcgcttc aaggtgcgca
     4801 tggagggctc catgaacggc cacgagttcg agatcgaggg cgagggcgag ggccgcccct
     4861 acgagggcac ccagaccgcc aagctgaagg tgaccaaggg cggccccctg cccttcgcct
     4921 gggacatcct gtccccccag ttcatgtacg gctccaaggc gtacgtgaag caccccgccg
     4981 acatccccga ttacaagaag ctgtccttcc ccgagggctt caagtgggag cgcgtgatga
     5041 acttcgagga cggcggtctg gtgaccgtga cccaggactc ctccctgcag gacggcacgc
     5101 tgatctacaa ggtgaagatg cgcggcacca acttcccccc cgacggcccc gtaatgcaga
     5161 agaagaccat gggctgggag gcctccaccg agcgcctgta cccccgcgac ggcgtgctga
     5221 agggcgagat ccaccaggcc ctgaagctga aggacggcgg ccactacctg gtggagttca
     5281 agaccatcta catggccaag aagcccgtgc aactgcccgg ctactactac gtggacacca
     5341 agctggacat cacctcccac aacgaggact acaccatcgt ggaacagtac gagcgctccg
     5401 agggccgcca ccacctgttc ctgtacggca tggacgagct gtacaagtaa gg
//
