>Addgene plasmid #44640 | pFA6a-link-tdTomato-SpHis5 | addgene partial sequence | sequence record 63550 | SP6 5'-ATTTAGGTGACACTATAG-3'
ACGGATCGGTGACGGTGCTGGTTTAATTAACATGGTGAGCAAGGGCGAGGAGGTCATCAAAGAGTTCATG
CGCTTCAAGGTGCGCATGGAGGGCTCCATGAACGGCCACGAGTTCGAGATCGAGGGCGAGGGCGAGGGCC
GCCCCTACGAGGGCACCCAGACCGCCAAGCTGAAGGTGACCAAGGGCGGCCCCCTGCCCTTCGCCTGGGA
CATCCTGTCCCCCCAGTTCATGTACGGCTCCAAGGCGTACGTGAAGCACCCCGCCGACATCCCCGATTAC
AAGAAGCTGTCCTTCCCCGAGGGCTTCAAGTGGGAGCGCGTGATGAACTTCGAGGACGGCGGTCTGGTGA
CCGTGACCCAGGACTCCTCCCTGCAGGACGGCACGCTGATCTACAAGGTGAAGATGCGCGGCACCAACTT
CCCCCCCGACGGCCCCGTAATGCAGAAGAAGACCATGGGCTGGGAGGCCTCCACCGAGCGCCTGTACCCC
CGCGACGGCGTGCTGAAGGGCGAGATCCACCAGGCCCTGAAGCTGAAGGACGGCGGCCACTACCTGGTGG
AGTTCAAGACCATCTACATGGCCAAGAAGCCCGTGCAACTGCCCGGCTACTACTACGTGGACACCAAGCT
GGACATCACCTCCCACAACGAGGACTACACCATCGTGGAACAGTACGAGCGCTCCGAGGGCCGCCACCAC
CTGTTCCTGGGGCATGGCACCGGCAGCACCGGCAGCGGCAGCTCCGGCACCGCCTCCTCCGAGGACAACA
ACATGGCCGTCATCAAAGAGTTCAT
