>Addgene plasmid #44640 | pFA6a-link-tdTomato-SpHis5 | addgene partial sequence | sequence record 63594 | T7 5'-TAATACGACTCACTATAGGG-3'
ATCTGATATCATCGATGAATTCGAGCTCGTTTAAACTGGATGGCGGCGTTAGTATCGAATCGACAGCAGT
ATAGCGACCAGCATTCACATACGATTGACGCATGATATTACTTTCTGCGCACTTAACTTCGCATCTGGGC
AGATGATGTCGAGGCGAAAAAAAATATAAATCACGCTAACATTTGATTAAAATAGAACAACTACAATATA
AAAAAACTATACAAATGACAAGTTCTTGAAAACAAGAATCTTTTTATTGTCAGTACTCTTTACAACACTC
CCTTCGTGCTTGGGACTTCAGAACTTCCAGTAAGACTAGTAGCCGCGCGCATGGCAACAGCCAGAGATTT
AAAAGCGCTTTCAGCACGATGATGGTCATTACTACCATATAAGCAGGTAACATGCAAAGTAATTCCAGCT
GCTACCGAAAAGGAATATAGTAAGTGAGGGATCATTTCACAGGACAATTCCCCAACCTTTTCACGCTTTA
ATCCCAAATCGATAACAGCATAGGGCCGTCCCGACAAGTCAACTACGCTTCTAGAAAGAGCTTCGTCAAG
TGGACAATAAGCATGTCCAAATCTTTTAACGCCGGCAAAGTTACTCATAGCCTGCTTGAATGCAATACCA
AGTGCAATAGCAGTATCTTCTGCAGTGTGATGATCATCGATGATTAAATCACCTCTTGAGTAAAGTCGTA
AGCTCCAGCCTGCATGTTTAGCCAGTGCATGATACATGTGATCCAAGAATCCAATTCCCGTGTCTACTTG
GATTACTTGTTCTCCCTTTTGGTTTGTATGCTTGGAAGTTATAAGTTCATCAATAAAATTCGACTCTTCA
GGTAAGGGAG
